Addgene plasmid #156619: pD649-HAsp-FCAR-Fc(DAPA)-AviTag-6xHis
Purpose: Mammalian expression of cell-surface protein extracellular domain fused to Fc(DAPA)-Avi-6xHis. Protein is secreted from cells.
Depositing lab: Chris Garcia. Depositing organization: Stanford University. Publication: A Human IgSF Cell-Surface Interactome Reveals a Complex Network of Protein-Protein Interactions. Wojtowicz WM, Vielmetter J, Fernandes RA, Siepe DH, Eastman CL, Chisholm GB, Cox S, Klock H, Anderson PW, Rue SM, Miller JJ, Glaser SM, Bragstad ML, Vance J, Lam AW, Lesley SA, Zinn K, Garcia KC. Cell. 2020 Aug 20;182(4):1027-1043.e17. doi: 10.1016/j.cell.2020.07.025. PubMed 32822567.
Backbone
  Vector backbone: pD649
  Backbone size w/o insert (bp): 6106
  Vector type: Mammalian Expression
Growth in bacteria
  Bacterial resistance: Ampicillin, 100 μg/mL
  Growth temperature: 37°C
  Growth strain: DH5alpha
  Copy number: High Copy
Gene/Insert
  Gene/Insert name: FCAR
  Species: H. sapiens (human)
  Insert size (bp): 618
  Mutation: Fc region of human IgG contains D265A and P329A mutations (DAPA)
  Entrez Gene: FCAR (a.k.a. CD89, CTB-61M7.2, FcalphaRI)
  Promoter: CMV/SP6
  Tag / fusion protein: Fc(DAPA)-AviTag-6xHis (C terminal on backbone)
  Cloning method: Restriction Enzyme; 5′ cloning site GCGGCCGC (not destroyed); 3′ cloning site GGCGCGCC (not destroyed)
  Sequencing primers: 5′ ATTTAGGTGACACTATAG; 3′ CACGTACCAGTTGAACTTCACC
Resource information
  A portion of this plasmid was derived from a plasmid made by: synthesis by ThermoFisher
Terms and licenses: Academic/Nonprofit Terms; Industry Terms: Not Available to Industry
Depositor comments: Some plasmids in this collection may have an IS4-like element ISVsa5 family transposase upstream of the CMV promoter.
How to cite: pD649-HAsp-FCAR-Fc(DAPA)-AviTag-6xHis was a gift from Chris Garcia (Addgene plasmid # 156619 ; http://n2t.net/addgene:156619 ; RRID:Addgene_156619)
