[The description below was written by a language model from this plasmid's Addgene catalogue record and pLannotate feature annotations shown in this document.]
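Description:
pD649-HAsp-FCAR-Fc(DAPA)-AviTag-6xHis is a mammalian expression plasmid built on the pD649 backbone for producing the extracellular domain of human FCAR (CD89, the IgA Fc receptor FcαRI) as a secreted Fc fusion protein. It is maintained in E. coli at high copy through a ColE1/pUC-type origin and selected with ampicillin via a full-length β-lactamase gene. The annotated kanamycin-resistance, lacZα, rrnB terminator and f1 ori hits are only short fragments, likely backbone remnants with no function. A second cassette places a puromycin N-acetyltransferase coding sequence under the SV40 early promoter and the bacterial EM7 promoter, followed by a short ble fragment and an SV40 polyadenylation signal. This could allow puromycin selection of transfected mammalian cells, although the record does not describe that use.

The expression unit is driven by the CMV immediate-early enhancer and promoter, followed by a fragment of CMV intron A and an SP6 promoter just upstream of the coding region. The open reading frame begins with a secretion signal, named HAsp in the construct title but matched by the automated annotation to a fragment of a mouse immunoglobulin heavy-chain signal sequence. The FCAR ectodomain follows, cloned between retained NotI and AscI sites, and is fused at its C terminus to a human IgG1 Fc region. The Fc carries the D265A and P329A (DAPA) substitutions, which are generally used to reduce Fc effector interactions. An AviTag for site-specific BirA biotinylation and a 6xHis tag for metal-affinity purification are recorded after the Fc, though neither appears in the feature table, and a bGH polyadenylation signal ends the transcript.

The plasmid belongs to a collection made for a screen of protein-protein interactions among human immunoglobulin-superfamily cell-surface proteins. The depositor notes that some plasmids in the collection may carry an IS4-like transposase insertion upstream of the CMV promoter; none is annotated here.
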