Features (pLannotate 1.2.2; 21 found; start..end, strand, type, name):
    119..143     -  CDS            KanR (fragment): aminoglycoside phosphotransferase; aph(3')-Ia; confers resistance to kanamycin
    254..842     +  rep_origin     ori: high-copy-number ColE1/pMB1/pBR322/pUC origin of replication
   1067..1084    +  terminator     rrnB T2 terminator (fragment): transcription terminator T2 from the E. coli rrnB gene
   1109..1128    -  CDS            lacZα (fragment): LacZα fragment of β-galactosidase; lacZ fragment
   1584..1600    +  protein_bind   lac operator: The lac repressor binds to the lac operator to inhibit transcription in E. coli. This inhibition can be relieved by adding lactose or isopropyl-β-D-thiogalactopyranoside (IPTG). lac repressor encoded by lacI
   1843..2146    +  enhancer       CMV enhancer: human cytomegalovirus immediate early enhancer
   2147..2350    +  promoter       CMV promoter: human cytomegalovirus (CMV) immediate early promoter
   2486..2529    +  intron         CMV intron (fragment): modified intron A from human cytomegalovirus
   2581..2599    +  promoter       SP6 promoter: promoter for bacteriophage SP6 RNA polymerase
   2603..2640    +  CDS            IgH signal sequence (fragment): signal sequence from the mouse immunoglobulin heavy chain variable region
   2695..3366    +  CDS            FCAR (fragment): FCAR_HUMAN - Also known as CD89. Experimental evidence at protein level: Swiss-Prot protein existence level 1. Binds to the Fc region of immunoglobulins alpha. Mediates several functions including cytokine production. From Homo sapiens (Human).
   3382..4059    +  CDS            IGHG1 (fragment): IGHG1_HUMAN - Experimental evidence at protein level: Swiss-Prot protein existence level 1. Constant region of immunoglobulin heavy chains. Immunoglobulins, also known as antibodies, are membrane-bound or secreted glycoproteins produced by B lymphocytes. In the recognition phase of humoral immunity, the membrane-bound immunoglobulins serve as receptors which, upon binding of a specific antigen, trigger the clonal expansion and differentiation of B lymphocytes into immunoglobulins- secreting plasma cells. Secreted immunoglobulins mediate the effector phase of humoral immunity, which results in
   4274..4385    +  polyA_signal   bGH poly(A) signal: bovine growth hormone polyadenylation signal
   4386..4494    +  rep_origin     f1 ori (fragment): f1 bacteriophage origin of replication; arrow indicates direction of (+) strand synthesis
   4508..4837    +  promoter       SV40 promoter: SV40 enhancer and early promoter
   4885..4932    +  promoter       EM7 promoter: synthetic bacterial promoter&nbsp
   4951..5550    +  CDS            PuroR (fragment): puromycin N-acetyltransferase; pac from Streptomyces; confers resistance to puromycin
   5560..5685    +  CDS            ble (fragment): BLE_KLEPN - Experimental evidence at protein level: Swiss-Prot protein existence level 1. Binding protein with a strong affinity to the bleomycin family of antibiotics. Binds to CL990; an antimitotic-antibiotic compound. From Klebsiella pneumoniae.
   5680..5801    +  polyA_signal   SV40 poly(A) signal: SV40 polyadenylation signal
   5854..6714    -  CDS            AmpR: β-lactamase; bla; confers resistance to ampicillin, carbenicillin, and related antibiotics
   6717..89      -  promoter       AmpR promoter (fragment) (across the origin): bla
>Addgene plasmid #156619 | pD649-HAsp-FCAR-Fc(DAPA)-AviTag-6xHis | depositor full sequence | sequence record 302347 | Full Sequence
TTTCAATATTATTGAAGCATTTATCAGGGTTATTGTCTCATGAGCGGATACATATTTGAATGTATTTAGA
AAAATAAACAAATAGGGGTCAGTGTTACAACCAATTAACCAATTCTGAACATTATCGCGAGCCCATTTAT
ACCTGAATATGGCTCATAACACCCCTTGCTCATGACCAAAATCCCTTAACGTGAGTTACGCGCGCGTCGT
TCCACTGAGCGTCAGACCCCGTAGAAAAGATCAAAGGATCTTCTTGAGATCCTTTTTTTCTGCGCGTAAT
CTGCTGCTTGCAAACAAAAAAACCACCGCTACCAGCGGTGGTTTGTTTGCCGGATCAAGAGCTACCAACT
CTTTTTCCGAAGGTAACTGGCTTCAGCAGAGCGCAGATACCAAATACTGTTCTTCTAGTGTAGCCGTAGT
TAGCCCACCACTTCAAGAACTCTGTAGCACCGCCTACATACCTCGCTCTGCTAATCCTGTTACCAGTGGC
TGCTGCCAGTGGCGATAAGTCGTGTCTTACCGGGTTGGACTCAAGACGATAGTTACCGGATAAGGCGCAG
CGGTCGGGCTGAACGGGGGGTTCGTGCACACAGCCCAGCTTGGAGCGAACGACCTACACCGAACTGAGAT
ACCTACAGCGTGAGCTATGAGAAAGCGCCACGCTTCCCGAAGGGAGAAAGGCGGACAGGTATCCGGTAAG
CGGCAGGGTCGGAACAGGAGAGCGCACGAGGGAGCTTCCAGGGGGAAACGCCTGGTATCTTTATAGTCCT
GTCGGGTTTCGCCACCTCTGACTTGAGCGTCGATTTTTGTGATGCTCGTCAGGGGGGCGGAGCCTATGGA
AAAACGCCAGCAACGCGGCCTTTTTACGGTTCCTGGCCTTTTGCTGGCCTTTTGCTCACATGTTCTTTCC
TGCGTTATCCCCTGATTCTGTGGATAACCGTATTACCGCCTTTGAGTGAGCTGATACCGCTCGCCGCAGC
CGAACGACCGAGCGCAGCGAGTCAGTGAGCGAGGAAGCGGAAGGCGAGAGTAGGGAACTGCCAGGCATCA
AACTAAGCAGAAGGCCCCTGACGGATGGCCTTTTTGCGTTTCTACAAACTCTTTCTGTGTTGTAAAACGA
CGGCCAGTCTTAAGCTCGGGCCCCCTGGGCGGTTCTGATAACGAGTAATCGTTAATCCGCAAATAACGTA
AAAACCCGCTTCGGCGGGTTTTTTTATGGGGGGAGTTTAGGGAAAGAGCATTTGTCAGAATATTTAAGGG
CGCCTGTCACTTTGCTTGATATATGAGAATTATTTAACCTTATAAATGAGAAAAAAGCAACGCACTTTAA
ATAAGATACGTTGCTTTTTCGATTGATGAACACCTATAATTAAACTATTCATCTATTATTTATGATTTTT
TGTATATACAATATTTCTAGTTTGTTAAAGAGAATTAAGAAAATAAATCTCGAAAATAATAAAGGGAAAA
TCAGTTTTTGATATCAAAATTATACATGTCAACGATAATACAAAATATAATACAAACTATAAGATGTTAT
CAGTATTTATTATCATTTAGAATAAATTTTGTGTCGCCCTTAATTGTGAGCGGATAACAATTACGAGCTT
CATGCACAGTGGCGTTGACTCAATATTGGCCATTAGCCATATTATTCATTGGTTATATAGCATAAATCAA
TATTGGCTATTGGCCATTGCATACGTTGTATCTATATCATAATATGTACATTTATATTGGCTCATGTCCA
ATATGACCGCCATGTTGGCATTGATTATTGACTAGTTATTAATAGTAATCAATTACGGGGTCATTAGTTC
ATAGCCCATATATGGAGTTCCGCGTTACATAACTTACGGTAAATGGCCCGCCTGGCTGACCGCCCAACGA
CCCCCGCCCATTGACGTCAATAATGACGTATGTTCCCATAGTAACGCCAATAGGGACTTTCCATTGACGT
CAATGGGTGGAGTATTTACGGTAAACTGCCCACTTGGCAGTACATCAAGTGTATCATATGCCAAGTACGC
CCCCTATTGACGTCAATGACGGTAAATGGCCCGCCTGGCATTATGCCCAGTACATGACCTTATGGGACTT
TCCTACTTGGCAGTACATCTACGTATTAGTCATCGCTATTACCATGGTGATGCGGTTTTGGCAGTACATC
AATGGGCGTGGATAGCGGTTTGACTCACGGGGATTTCCAAGTCTCCACCCCATTGACGTCAATGGGAGTT
TGTTTTGGCACCAAAATCAACGGGACTTTCCAAAATGTCGTAACAACTCCGCCCCATTGACGCAAATGGG
CGGTAGGCGTGTACGGTGGGAGGTCTATATAAGCAGAGCTCGTTTAGTGAACCGTCAGATCGCCTGGAGA
CGCCATCCACGCTGTTTTGACCTCCATAGAAGACACCGGGACCGATCCAGCCTCCGCGGCCGGGAACGGT
GCATTGGAACGCGGATTCCCCGTGCCAAGAGTGACGTAAGTACCGCCTATAGAGTCTATAGGCCCACCCC
CTTGGCTTCGTTAGAACGCGGCTACAATTAATACATAACCTTATGTATCATACACATACGATTTAGGTGA
CACTATAGAATAACATCCACTTTGCCTTTCTCTCCACAGGTGTCCACTCCCAGGTCCAACTGCACCTCGG
TTCTATCGAAAACGCGCCTGCTAGCGCCACCATGAAGACCATCATTGCCCTGAGCTACATCTTCTGCCTG
GTGTTCGCTGCGGCCGCCCAAGAGGGCGATTTCCCTATGCCTTTTATCAGCGCCAAGAGCAGCCCCGTGA
TTCCTCTGGATGGCAGCGTGAAGATCCAGTGCCAGGCCATCAGAGAGGCCTACCTGACACAGCTGATGAT
CATTAAGAACAGCACCTACAGAGAGATCGGCAGACGGCTGAAGTTCTGGAACGAGACAGACCCCGAGTTC
GTGATCGACCACATGGATGCCAACAAGGCCGGCAGATACCAGTGTCAGTACCGGATCGGCCACTACCGGT
TCAGATACAGCGATACCCTGGAACTGGTGGTCACCGGCCTGTACGGCAAACCTTTTCTGAGCGCCGATAG
AGGCCTGGTGCTGATGCCTGGCGAGAATATCAGCCTGACCTGCAGCAGCGCCCACATTCCTTTCGATCGG
TTCTCTCTGGCCAAAGAAGGCGAGCTGTCTCTGCCTCAGCATCAGTCTGGCGAGCACCCCGCCAATTTTT
CTCTGGGCCCTGTGGATCTGAACGTGTCCGGCATCTACAGATGCTACGGCTGGTACAACAGATCCCCTTA
CCTGTGGTCTTTCCCCAGCAATGCCCTCGAGCTGGTCGTGACAGATAGCATCCACCAGGACTACACCACA
CAGAATGGCGCGCCGGGCGGCGACAAGACCCACACCTGCCCCCCCTGCCCAGCTCCAGAACTGCTGGGAG
GGCCTTCCGTGTTCCTGTTCCCCCCCAAGCCCAAGGACACCCTGATGATCAGCAGGACCCCCGAGGTGAC
CTGCGTGGTGGTGGCCGTGTCCCACGAGGACCCAGAGGTGAAGTTCAACTGGTACGTGGACGGCGTGGAG
GTGCACAACGCCAAGACCAAGCCCAGAGAGGAGCAGTACAACAGCACCTACAGGGTGGTGTCCGTGCTGA
CCGTGCTGCACCAGGACTGGCTGAACGGCAAAGAATACAAGTGCAAAGTCTCCAACAAGGCCCTGGCTGC
CCCAATCGAAAAGACAATCAGCAAGGCCAAGGGCCAGCCACGGGAGCCCCAGGTGTACACCCTGCCCCCC
AGCCGGGAGGAGATGACCAAGAACCAGGTGTCCCTGACCTGTCTGGTGAAGGGCTTCTACCCCAGCGATA
TCGCCGTGGAGTGGGAGAGCAACGGCCAGCCCGAGAACAACTACAAGACCACCCCCCCAGTGCTGGACAG
CGACGGCAGCTTCTTCCTGTACAGCAAGCTGACCGTGGACAAGTCCAGGTGGCAGCAGGGCAACGTGTTC
AGCTGCAGCGTGATGCACGAGGCCCTGCACAACCACTACACCCAGAAGTCCCTGAGCCTGAGCCCCGGCG
GCAGCGGTCTTAATGATATTTTCGAGGCTCAGAAGATTGAGTGGCATGAACACCACCACCATCACCACTA
AGGCCGGCCTGTAGTCACTGGCACAACGCGTTACCCGGTAAGCCAATCGGGTATACACGGTCGTCATACT
GCAGACAGGGTTCTTCTACTTTGCAAGATAGTCTTGAGTAGTAAAATAAATAGATAGAGAAAATCAGCCT
CGACTGTGCCTTCTAGTTGCCAGCCATCTGTTGTTTGCCCCTCCCCCGTGCCTTCCTTGACCCTGGAAGG
TGCCACTCCCACTGTCCTTTCCTAATAAAATGAGGAAATTGCATCACAACACTCAACCCTATCTCGGTCT
ATTCTTTTGATTTATAAGGGATTTTGCCGATTTCGGCCTATTGGTTAAAAAATGAGCTGATTTAACAAAA
ATTTAACGCGAATTAATTCTGTGGAATGTGTGTCAGTTAGGGTGTGGAAAGTCCCCAGGCTCCCCAGCAG
GCAGAAGTATGCAAAGCATGCATCTCAATTAGTCAGCAACCAGGTGTGGAAAGTCCCCAGGCTCCCCAGC
AGGCAGAAGTATGCAAAGCATGCATCTCAATTAGTCAGCAACCATAGTCCCGCCCCTAACTCCGCCCATC
CCGCCCCTAACTCCGCCCAGTTCCGCCCATTCTCCGCCCCATGGCTGACTAATTTTTTTTATTTATGCAG
AGGCCGAGGCCGCCTCTGCCTCTGAGCTATTCCAGAAGTAGTGAGGAGGCTTTTTTGGAGGCCTAGGCTT
TTGCAAAAAGCTCCCGGGAGCTTGTATATCCATTTTCGGATCTGATCAGCACGTGTTGACAATTAATCAT
CGGCATAGTATATCGGCATAGTATAATACGACAAGGTGAGGAACTAAACCATGACCGAGTACAAGCCCAC
GGTGCGCCTCGCCACCCGCGACGACGTCCCCAGGGCCGTACGCACCCTCGCCGCCGCGTTCGCCGACTAC
CCCGCCACGCGCCACACCGTCGATCCGGACCGCCACATCGAGCGGGTCACCGAGCTGCAAGAACTCTTCC
TCACGCGCGTCGGGCTCGACATCGGCAAGGTGTGGGTCGCGGACGACGGCGCCGCGGTGGCGGTCTGGAC
CACGCCGGAGAGCGTCGAAGCGGGGGCGGTGTTCGCCGAGATCGGCCCGCGCATGGCCGAGTTGAGCGGT
TCCCGGCTGGCCGCGCAGCAACAGATGGAAGGCCTCCTGGCGCCGCACCGGCCCAAGGAGCCCGCGTGGT
TCCTGGCCACCGTCGGCGTCTCGCCCGACCACCAGGGCAAGGGTCTGGGCAGCGCCGTCGTGCTCCCCGG
AGTGGAGGCGGCCGAGCGCGCCGGGGTGCCCGCCTTCCTGGAGACATCCGCGCCCCGCAACCTCCCCTTC
TACGAGCGGCTCGGCTTCACCGTCACCGCCGACGTCGAGGTGCCCGAAGGACCGCGCACCTGGTGCATGA
CCCGCAAGCCCGGTGCCTGACACGTGCTACGAGATTTCGATTCCACCGCCGCCTTCTATGAAAGGTTGGG
CTTCGGAATCGTTTTCCGGGACGCCGGCTGGATGATCCTCCAGCGCGGGGATCTCATGCTGGAGTTCTTC
GCCCACCCCAACTTGTTTATTGCAGCTTATAATGGTTACAAATAAAGCAATAGCATCACAAATTTCACAA
ATAAAGCATTTTTTTCACTGCATTCTAGTTGTGGTTTGTCCAAACTCATCAATGTATCTTATCATGTCTG
TATACCGTCGACCTCTAGCTAGAGCTTGGCGTAATCATGGTCATTACCAATGCTTAATCAGTGAGGCACC
TATCTCAGCGATCTGTCTATTTCGTTCATCCATAGTTGCCTGACTCCCCGTCGTGTAGATAACTACGATA
CGGGAGGGCTTACCATCTGGCCCCAGCGCTGCGATGATACCGCGAGAACCACGCTCACCGGCTCCGGATT
TATCAGCAATAAACCAGCCAGCCGGAAGGGCCGAGCGCAGAAGTGGTCCTGCAACTTTATCCGCCTCCAT
CCAGTCTATTAATTGTTGCCGGGAAGCTAGAGTAAGTAGTTCGCCAGTTAATAGTTTGCGCAACGTTGTT
GCCATCGCTACAGGCATCGTGGTGTCACGCTCGTCGTTTGGTATGGCTTCATTCAGCTCCGGTTCCCAAC
GATCAAGGCGAGTTACATGATCCCCCATGTTGTGCAAAAAAGCGGTTAGCTCCTTCGGTCCTCCGATCGT
TGTCAGAAGTAAGTTGGCCGCAGTGTTATCACTCATGGTTATGGCAGCACTGCATAATTCTCTTACTGTC
ATGCCATCCGTAAGATGCTTTTCTGTGACTGGTGAGTACTCAACCAAGTCATTCTGAGAATAGTGTATGC
GGCGACCGAGTTGCTCTTGCCCGGCGTCAATACGGGATAATACCGCGCCACATAGCAGAACTTTAAAAGT
GCTCATCATTGGAAAACGTTCTTCGGGGCGAAAACTCTCAAGGATCTTACCGCTGTTGAGATCCAGTTCG
ATGTAACCCACTCGTGCACCCAACTGATCTTCAGCATCTTTTACTTTCACCAGCGTTTCTGGGTGAGCAA
AAACAGGAAGGCAAAATGCCGCAAAAAAGGGAATAAGGGCGACACGGAAATGTTGAATACTCATATTCTT
CCTT
