>Addgene plasmid #156619 | pD649-HAsp-FCAR-Fc(DAPA)-AviTag-6xHis | depositor partial sequence | sequence record 302348 | insert (extracellular domain)
CAAGAGGGCGATTTCCCTATGCCTTTTATCAGCGCCAAGAGCAGCCCCGTGATTCCTCTGGATGGCAGCG
TGAAGATCCAGTGCCAGGCCATCAGAGAGGCCTACCTGACACAGCTGATGATCATTAAGAACAGCACCTA
CAGAGAGATCGGCAGACGGCTGAAGTTCTGGAACGAGACAGACCCCGAGTTCGTGATCGACCACATGGAT
GCCAACAAGGCCGGCAGATACCAGTGTCAGTACCGGATCGGCCACTACCGGTTCAGATACAGCGATACCC
TGGAACTGGTGGTCACCGGCCTGTACGGCAAACCTTTTCTGAGCGCCGATAGAGGCCTGGTGCTGATGCC
TGGCGAGAATATCAGCCTGACCTGCAGCAGCGCCCACATTCCTTTCGATCGGTTCTCTCTGGCCAAAGAA
GGCGAGCTGTCTCTGCCTCAGCATCAGTCTGGCGAGCACCCCGCCAATTTTTCTCTGGGCCCTGTGGATC
TGAACGTGTCCGGCATCTACAGATGCTACGGCTGGTACAACAGATCCCCTTACCTGTGGTCTTTCCCCAG
CAATGCCCTCGAGCTGGTCGTGACAGATAGCATCCACCAGGACTACACCACACAGAAT
